Addgene plasmid #239470: pMD18T-AtU6-HV5
Purpose: Encodes a gRNA expression cassette driven by the AtU6 promoter.
Depositing lab: Jian-Kang Zhu. Depositing organization: Southern University of Science and Technology. Publication: Versatile molecular tools enabling customizable DNA methylation editing in Arabidopsis. He L, Yao Y, You Y, Wei X, Ma Y, Yuan W, Lang Z, Zhu JK. Nat Commun. 2025 Dec 6. doi: 10.1038/s41467-025-66933-z. PubMed 41353342.
Backbone
  Vector backbone: pMD18T
  Vector type: Plant Expression, CRISPR
Growth in bacteria
  Bacterial resistance: Ampicillin, 100 μg/mL
  Growth temperature: 37°C
  Growth strain: DH5alpha
  Copy number: High Copy
Gene/Insert
  Gene/Insert name: U6-gRNA
  gRNA/shRNA sequence: Empty
  Species: A. thaliana (mustard weed)
Terms and licenses: Academic/Nonprofit Terms; Industry Terms: Not Available to Industry
How to cite: pMD18T-AtU6-HV5 was a gift from Jian-Kang Zhu (Addgene plasmid # 239470 ; http://n2t.net/addgene:239470 ; RRID:Addgene_239470)
