[The description below was written by a language model from this plasmid's Addgene catalogue record and pLannotate feature annotations shown in this document.]
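Description:
pMD18T-AtU6-HV5 is a small (about 3.1 kb) cloning plasmid built on the pMD18T backbone, a pUC-type T-vector, and catalogued as a plant expression/CRISPR construct. It is propagated in E. coli through a high-copy ColE1/pUC-family origin of replication and selected with ampicillin via the β-lactamase gene and its native promoter. Remnants of the backbone's blue/white screening region are annotated around the insert, including the lac promoter, lac operator, CAP binding site and a fragment of lacZα. Short fragments of lacI, bom and rop are also present. The record shows no plant selection marker, T-DNA borders or Cas gene, so the plasmid is a guide RNA cassette carrier rather than a stand-alone plant transformation vector.

The insert is a guide RNA expression cassette driven by the Arabidopsis thaliana U6 snRNA promoter, an RNA polymerase III promoter commonly used to transcribe short, defined RNAs in plants. The automated annotation detects only a short match to a consensus AtU6 promoter, followed downstream by a full-length Streptococcus pyogenes Cas9 gRNA scaffold and, immediately after it, a second partial scaffold match. The record does not explain this second match or the "HV5" designation, though it may reflect a modified or extended scaffold. The spacer is listed as empty, so a target-specific sequence must be added by the user. The associated publication describes tools for customizable DNA methylation editing in Arabidopsis. The plasmid therefore most likely serves as a template or intermediate for assembling AtU6-driven gRNA units for those editing systems, although the record does not say exactly how it is used.
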