Features (pLannotate 1.2.2; 13 found; start..end, strand, type, name):
    137..236     +  misc_feature   bom (fragment): basis of mobility region from pBR322
    242..396     -  CDS            lacZα (fragment): LacZα fragment of β-galactosidase; lacZ fragment
    631..647     +  promoter       AtU6 promoter (fragment): consensus promoter from the three Arabidopsis U6 snRNA genes (Waibel and Filipowicz, 1990; Nekrasov et al., 2013)
    721..796     +  misc_RNA       gRNA scaffold: guide RNA scaffold for the Streptococcus pyogenes CRISPR/Cas9 system
    803..845     +  misc_RNA       gRNA scaffold (fragment): guide RNA scaffold for the Streptococcus pyogenes CRISPR/Cas9 system
    934..950     -  protein_bind   lac operator: The lac repressor binds to the lac operator to inhibit transcription in E. coli. This inhibition can be relieved by adding lactose or isopropyl-β-D-thiogalactopyranoside (IPTG). lac repressor encoded by lacI
    958..988     -  promoter       lac promoter: promoter for the E. coli lac operon
   1003..1024    -  protein_bind   CAP binding site: CAP binding activates transcription in the presence of cAMP. E. coli catabolite activator protein
   1037..1129    -  CDS            lacI (fragment): lac repressor; lacI; The lac repressor binds to the lac operator to inhibit transcription in E. coli. This inhibition can be relieved by adding lactose or isopropyl-β-D-thiogalactopyranoside (IPTG).
   1312..1900    -  rep_origin     ori: high-copy-number ColE1/pMB1/pBR322/pUC origin of replication
   2071..2931    -  CDS            AmpR: β-lactamase; bla; confers resistance to ampicillin, carbenicillin, and related antibiotics
   2932..3036    -  promoter       AmpR promoter: bla
   3131..35      +  CDS            rop (fragment) (across the origin): Rop protein, which maintains plasmids at low copy number; rop
>Addgene plasmid #239470 | pMD18T-AtU6-HV5 | addgene full sequence | sequence record 481784 | Addgene NGS Result
TCGCGCGTTTCGGTGATGACGGTGAAAACCTCTGACACATGCAGCTCCCGGAGACGGTCACAGCTTGTCT
GTAAGCGGATGCCGGGAGCAGACAAGCCCGTCAGGGCGCGTCAGCGGGTGTTGGCGGGTGTCGGGGCTGG
CTTAACTATGCGGCATCAGAGCAGATTGTACTGAGAGTGCACCATATGCGGTGTGAAATACCGCACAGAT
GCGTAAGGAGAAAATACCGCATCAGGCGCCATTCGCCATTCAGGCTGCGCAACTGTTGGGAAGGGCGATC
GGTGCGGGCCTCTTCGCTATTACGCCAGCTGGCGAAAGGGGGATGTGCTGCAAGGCGATTAAGTTGGGTA
ACGCCAGGGTTTTCCCAGTCACGACGTTGTAAAACGACGGCCAGTGCCGGTCTCCGATACATTCGGAGTT
TTTGTATCTTGTTTCATAGTTTGTCCCAGGATTAGAATGATTAGGCATCGAACCTTCAAGAATTTGATTG
AATAAAACATCTTCATTCTTAAGATATGAAGATAATCTTCAAAAGGCCCCTGGGAATCTGAAAGAAGAGA
AGCAGGCCCATTTATATGGGAAAGAACAATAGTATTTCTTATATAGGCCCATTTAAGTTGAAAACAATCT
TCAAAAGTCCCACATCGCTTAGATAAGAAAACGAAGCTGAGTTTATATACAGCTAGAGTCGAAGTAGTGA
TTGGGTCTTCGAGAAGACCTGTTTTAGAGCTAGAAATAGCAAGTTAAAATAAGGCTAGTCCGTTATCAAC
TTGAAAAAGTGGCACCGAGTCGGTGCTTTTTTGTTTTAGAGCTAGAAATAGCAAGTTAAAATAAGGCTAG
TCCGTAGCGCGTGCGCCAATTCTGCAGACAAATTGATCGAGACCTACCGAGCTCGAATTCGTAATCATGG
TCATAGCTGTTTCCTGTGTGAAATTGTTATCCGCTCACAATTCCACACAACATACGAGCCGGAAGCATAA
AGTGTAAAGCCTGGGGTGCCTAATGAGTGAGCTAACTCACATTAATTGCGTTGCGCTCACTGCCCGCTTT
CCAGTCGGGAAACCTGTCGTGCCAGCTGCATTAATGAATCGGCCAACGCGCGGGGAGAGGCGGTTTGCGT
ATTGGGCGCTCTTCCGCTTCCTCGCTCACTGACTCGCTGCGCTCGGTCGTTCGGCTGCGGCGAGCGGTAT
CAGCTCACTCAAAGGCGGTAATACGGTTATCCACAGAATCAGGGGATAACGCAGGAAAGAACATGTGAGC
AAAAGGCCAGCAAAAGGCCAGGAACCGTAAAAAGGCCGCGTTGCTGGCGTTTTTCCATAGGCTCCGCCCC
CCTGACGAGCATCACAAAAATCGACGCTCAAGTCAGAGGTGGCGAAACCCGACAGGACTATAAAGATACC
AGGCGTTTCCCCCTGGAAGCTCCCTCGTGCGCTCTCCTGTTCCGACCCTGCCGCTTACCGGATACCTGTC
CGCCTTTCTCCCTTCGGGAAGCGTGGCGCTTTCTCATAGCTCACGCTGTAGGTATCTCAGTTCGGTGTAG
GTCGTTCGCTCCAAGCTGGGCTGTGTGCACGAACCCCCCGTTCAGCCCGACCGCTGCGCCTTATCCGGTA
ACTATCGTCTTGAGTCCAACCCGGTAAGACACGACTTATCGCCACTGGCAGCAGCCACTGGTAACAGGAT
TAGCAGAGCGAGGTATGTAGGCGGTGCTACAGAGTTCTTGAAGTGGTGGCCTAACTACGGCTACACTAGA
AGAACAGTATTTGGTATCTGCGCTCTGCTGAAGCCAGTTACCTTCGGAAAAAGAGTTGGTAGCTCTTGAT
CCGGCAAACAAACCACCGCTGGTAGCGGTGGTTTTTTTGTTTGCAAGCAGCAGATTACGCGCAGAAAAAA
AGGATCTCAAGAAGATCCTTTGATCTTTTCTACGGGGTCTGACGCTCAGTGGAACGAAAACTCACGTTAA
GGGATTTTGGTCATGAGATTATCAAAAAGGATCTTCACCTAGATCCTTTTAAATTAAAAATGAAGTTTTA
AATCAATCTAAAGTATATATGAGTAAACTTGGTCTGACAGTTACCAATGCTTAATCAGTGAGGCACCTAT
CTCAGCGATCTGTCTATTTCGTTCATCCATAGTTGCCTGACTCCCCGTCGTGTAGATAACTACGATACGG
GAGGGCTTACCATCTGGCCCCAGTGCTGCAATGATACCGCGGGATCCACGCTCACCGGCTCCAGATTTAT
CAGCAATAAACCAGCCAGCCGGAAGGGCCGAGCGCAGAAGTGGTCCTGCAACTTTATCCGCCTCCATCCA
GTCTATTAATTGTTGCCGGGAAGCTAGAGTAAGTAGTTCGCCAGTTAATAGTTTGCGCAACGTTGTTGCC
ATTGCTACAGGCATCGTGGTGTCACGCTCGTCGTTTGGTATGGCTTCATTCAGCTCCGGTTCCCAACGAT
CAAGGCGAGTTACATGATCCCCCATGTTGTGCAAAAAAGCGGTTAGCTCCTTCGGTCCTCCGATCGTTGT
CAGAAGTAAGTTGGCCGCAGTGTTATCACTCATGGTTATGGCAGCACTGCATAATTCTCTTACTGTCATG
CCATCCGTAAGATGCTTTTCTGTGACTGGTGAGTACTCAACCAAGTCATTCTGAGAATAGTGTATGCGGC
GACCGAGTTGCTCTTGCCCGGCGTCAATACGGGATAATACCGCGCCACATAGCAGAACTTTAAAAGTGCT
CATCATTGGAAAACGTTCTTCGGGGCGAAAACTCTCAAGGATCTTACCGCTGTTGAGATCCAGTTCGATG
TAACCCACTCGTGCACCCAACTGATCTTCAGCATCTTTTACTTTCACCAGCGTTTCTGGGTGAGCAAAAA
CAGGAAGGCAAAATGCCGCAAAAAAGGGAATAAGGGCGACACGGAAATGTTGAATACTCATACTCTTCCT
TTTTCAATATTATTGAAGCATTTATCAGGGTTATTGTCTCATGAGCGGATACATATTTGAATGTATTTAG
AAAAATAAACAAATAGGGGTTCCGCGCACATTTCCCCGAAAAGTGCCACCTGACGTCTAAGAAACCATTA
TTATCATGACATTAACCTATAAAAATAGGCGTATCACGAGGCCCTTTCGTC
